>Addgene plasmid #113894 | pHR-CMV-TetO2_mRuby2 | addgene full sequence | sequence record 220226 | Addgene NGS Result
CTAGAATTAATTCCGTGTATTCTATAGTGTCACCTAAATCGTATGTGTATGATACATAAGGTTATGTATT
AATTGTAGCCGCGTTCTAACGACAATATGTACAAGCCTAATTGTGTAGCATCTGGCTTACTGAAGCAGAC
CCTATCATCTCTCTCGTAAACTGCCGTCAGAGTCGGTTTGGTTGGACGAACCTTCTGAGTTTCTGGTAAC
GCCGTCCCGCACCCGGAAATGGTCAGCGAACCAATCAGCAGGGTCATCGCTAGCCAGATCCTCTACGCCG
GACGCATCGTGGCCGGCATCACCGGCGCCACAGGTGCGGTTGCTGGCGCCTATATCGCCGACATCACCGA
TGGGGAAGATCGGGCTCGCCACTTCGGGCTCATGAGCGCTTGTTTCGGCGTGGGTATGGTGGCAGGCCCC
GTGGCCGGGGGACTGTTGGGCGCCATCTCCTTGCATGCACCATTCCTTGCGGCGGCGGTGCTCAACGGCC
TCAACCTACTACTGGGCTGCTTCCTAATGCAGGAGTCGCATAAGGGAGAGCGTCGAATGGTGCACTCTCA
GTACAATCTGCTCTGATGCCGCATAGTTAAGCCAGCCCCGACACCCGCCAACACCCGCTGACGCGCCCTG
ACGGGCTTGTCTGCTCCCGGCATCCGCTTACAGACAAGCTGTGACCGTCTCCGGGAGCTGCATGTGTCAG
AGGTTTTCACCGTCATCACCGAAACGCGCGAGACGAAAGGGCCTCGTGATACGCCTATTTTTATAGGTTA
ATGTCATGATAATAATGGTTTCTTAGACGTCAGGTGGCACTTTTCGGGGAAATGTGCGCGGAACCCCTAT
TTGTTTATTTTTCTAAATACATTCAAATATGTATCCGCTCATGAGACAATAACCCTGATAAATGCTTCAA
TAATATTGAAAAAGGAAGAGTATGAGTATTCAACATTTCCGTGTCGCCCTTATTCCCTTTTTTGCGGCAT
TTTGCCTTCCTGTTTTTGCTCACCCAGAAACGCTGGTGAAAGTAAAAGATGCTGAAGATCAGTTGGGTGC
ACGAGTGGGTTACATCGAACTGGATCTCAACAGCGGTAAGATCCTTGAGAGTTTTCGCCCCGAAGAACGT
TTTCCAATGATGAGCACTTTTAAAGTTCTGCTATGTGGCGCGGTATTATCCCGTATTGACGCCGGGCAAG
AGCAACTCGGTCGCCGCATACACTATTCTCAGAATGACTTGGTTGAGTACTCACCAGTCACAGAAAAGCA
TCTTACGGATGGCATGACAGTAAGAGAATTATGCAGTGCTGCCATAACCATGAGTGATAACACTGCGGCC
AACTTACTTCTGACAACGATCGGAGGACCGAAGGAGCTAACCGCTTTTTTGCACAACATGGGGGATCATG
TAACTCGCCTTGATCGTTGGGAACCGGAGCTGAATGAAGCCATACCAAACGACGAGCGTGACACCACGAT
GCCTGTAGCAATGGCAACAACGTTGCGCAAACTATTAACTGGCGAACTACTTACTCTAGCTTCCCGGCAA
CAATTAATAGACTGGATGGAGGCGGATAAAGTTGCAGGACCACTTCTGCGCTCGGCCCTTCCGGCTGGCT
GGTTTATTGCTGATAAATCTGGAGCCGGTGAGCGTGGGTCTCGCGGTATCATTGCAGCACTGGGGCCAGA
TGGTAAGCCCTCCCGTATCGTAGTTATCTACACGACGGGGAGTCAGGCAACTATGGATGAACGAAATAGA
CAGATCGCTGAGATAGGTGCCTCACTGATTAAGCATTGGTAACTGTCAGACCAAGTTTACTCATATATAC
TTTAGATTGATTTAAAACTTCATTTTTAATTTAAAAGGATCTAGGTGAAGATCCTTTTTGATAATCTCAT
GACCAAAATCCCTTAACGTGAGTTTTCGTTCCACTGAGCGTCAGACCCCGTAGAAAAGATCAAAGGATCT
TCTTGAGATCCTTTTTTTCTGCGCGTAATCTGCTGCTTGCAAACAAAAAAACCACCGCTACCAGCGGTGG
TTTGTTTGCCGGATCAAGAGCTACCAACTCTTTTTCCGAAGGTAACTGGCTTCAGCAGAGCGCAGATACC
AAATACTGTTCTTCTAGTGTAGCCGTAGTTAGGCCACCACTTCAAGAACTCTGTAGCACCGCCTACATAC
CTCGCTCTGCTAATCCTGTTACCAGTGGCTGCTGCCAGTGGCGATAAGTCGTGTCTTACCGGGTTGGACT
CAAGACGATAGTTACCGGATAAGGCGCAGCGGTCGGGCTGAACGGGGGGTTCGTGCACACAGCCCAGCTT
GGAGCGAACGACCTACACCGAACTGAGATACCTACAGCGTGAGCTATGAGAAAGCGCCACGCTTCCCGAA
GGGAGAAAGGCGGACAGGTATCCGGTAAGCGGCAGGGTCGGAACAGGAGAGCGCACGAGGGAGCTTCCAG
GGGGAAACGCCTGGTATCTTTATAGTCCTGTCGGGTTTCGCCACCTCTGACTTGAGCGTCGATTTTTGTG
ATGCTCGTCAGGGGGGCGGAGCCTATGGAAAAACGCCAGCAACGCGGCCTTTTTACGGTTCCTGGCCTTT
TGCTGGCCTTTTGCTCACATGTTCTTTCCTGCGTTATCCCCTGATTCTGTGGATAACCGTATTACCGCCT
TTGAGTGAGCTGATACCGCTCGCCGCAGCCGAACGACCGAGCGCAGCGAGTCAGTGAGCGAGGAAGCGGA
AGAGCGCCCAATACGCAAACCGCCTCTCCCCGCGCGTTGGCCGATTCATTAATGCAGCTGTGGAATGTGT
GTCAGTTAGGGTGTGGAAAGTCCCCAGGCTCCCCAGCAGGCAGAAGTATGCAAAGCATGCATCTCAATTA
GTCAGCAACCAGGTGTGGAAAGTCCCCAGGCTCCCCAGCAGGCAGAAGTATGCAAAGCATGCATCTCAAT
TAGTCAGCAACCATAGTCCCGCCCCTAACTCCGCCCATCCCGCCCCTAACTCCGCCCAGTTCCGCCCATT
CTCCGCCCCATGGCTGACTAATTTTTTTTATTTATGCAGAGGCCGAGGCCGCCTCGGCCTCTGAGCTATT
CCAGAAGTAGTGAGGAGGCTTTTTTGGAGGCCTAGGCTTTTGCAAAAAGCTTGGACACAAGACAGGCTTG
CGAGATATGTTTGAGAATACCACTTTATCCCGCGTCAGGGAGAGGCAGTGCGTAAAAAGACGCGGACTCA
TGTGAAATACTGGTTTTTAGTGCGCCAGATCTCTATAATCTCGCGCAACCTATTTTCCCCTCGAACACTT
TTTAAGCCGTAGATAAACAGGCTGGGACACTTCACATGAGCGAAAAATACATCGTCACCTGGGACATGTT
GCAGATCCATGCACGTAAACTCGCAAGCCGACTGATGCCTTCTGAACAATGGAAAGGCATTATTGCCGTA
AGCCGTGGCGGTCTGTACCGGGTGCGTTACTGGCGCGTGAACTGGGTATTCGTCATGTCGATACCGTTTG
TATTTCCAGCTACGATCACGACAACCAGCGCGAGCTTAAAGTGCTGAAACGCGCAGAAGGCGATGGCGAA
GGCTTCATCGTTATTGATGACCTGGTGGATTCCGGTGGTACTGCGGTTGCGATTCGTGAAATGTATCCAA
AAGCGCACTTTGTCACCATCTTCGCAAAACCGGCTGGTCGTCCGCTGGTTGATGACTATGTTGTTGATAT
CCCGCAAGATACCTGGATTGAACAGCCGTGGGATATGGGCGTCGTATTCGTCCCGCCAATCTCCGGTCGC
TAATCTTTTCAACGCCTGGCACTGCCGGGCGTTGTTCTTTTTAACTTCAGGCGGGTTACAATAGTTTCCA
GTAAGTATTCTGGAGGCTGCATCCATGACACAGGCAAACCTGAGCGAAACCCTGTTCAAACCCCGCTTTA
AACATCCTGAAACCTCGACGCTAGTCCGCCGCTTTAATCACGGCGCACAACCGCCTGTGCAGTCGGCCCT
TGATGGTAAAACCATCCCTCACTGGTATCGCATGATTAACCGTCTGATGTGGATCTGGCGCGGCATTGAC
CCACGCGAAATCCTCGACGTCCAGGCACGTATTGTGATGAGCGATGCCGAACGTACCGACGATGATTTAT
ACGATACGGTGATTGGCTACCGTGGCGGCAACTGGATTTATGAGTGGGCCCCGGATCTTTGTGAAGGAAC
CTTACTTCTGTGGTGTGACATAATTGGACAAACTACCTACAGAGATTTAAAGCTCTAAGGTAAATATAAA
ATTTTTAAGTGTATAATGTGTTAAACTACTGATTCTAATTGTTTGTGTATTTTAGATTCCAACCTATGGA
ACTGATGAATGGGAGCAGTGGTGGAATGCCTTTAATGAGGAAAACCTGTTTTGCTCAGAAGAAATGCCAT
CTAGTGATGATGAGGCTACTGCTGACTCTCAACATTCTACTCCTCCAAAAAAGAAGAGAAAGGTAGAAGA
CCCCAAGGACTTTCCTTCAGAATTGCTAAGTTTTTTGAGTCATGCTGTGTTTAGTAATAGAACTCTTGCT
TGCTTTGCTATTTACACCACAAAGGAAAAAGCTGCACTGCTATACAAGAAAATTATGGAAAAATATTCTG
TAACCTTTATAAGTAGGCATAACAGTTATAATCATAACATACTGTTTTTTCTTACTCCACACAGGCATAG
AGTGTCTGCTATTAATAACTATGCTCAAAAATTGTGTACCTTTAGCTTTTTAATTTGTAAAGGGGTTAAT
AAGGAATATTTGATGTATAGTGCCTTGACTAGAGATCATAATCAGCCATACCACATTTGTAGAGGTTTTA
CTTGCTTTAAAAAACCTCCCACACCTCCCCCTGAACCTGAAACATAAAATGAATGCAATTGTTGTTGTTA
ACTTGTTTATTGCAGCTTATAATGGTTACAAATAAAGCAATAGCATCACAAATTTCACAAATAAAGCATT
TTTTTCACTGCATTCTAGTTGTGGTTTGTCCAAACTCATCAATGTATCTTATCATGTCTGGATCAACTGG
ATAACTCAAGCTAACCAAAATCATCCCAAACTTCCCACCCCATACCCTATTACCACTGCCAATTACCTGT
GGTTTCATTTACTCTAAACCTGTGATTCCTCTGAATTATTTTCATTTTAAAGAAATTGTATTTGTTAAAT
ATGTACTACAAACTTAGTAGTTGGAAGGGCTAATTCACTCCCAAAGAAGACAAGATATCCTTGATCTGTG
GATCTACCACACACAAGGCTACTTCCCTGATTAGCAGAACTACACACCAGGGCCAGGGGTCAGATATCCA
CTGACCTTTGGATGGTGCTACAAGCTAGTACCAGTTGAGCCAGATAAGGTAGAAGAGGCCAATAAAGGAG
AGAACACCAGCTTGTTACACCCTGTGAGCCTGCATGGGATGGATGACCCGGAGAGAGAAGTGTTAGAGTG
GAGGTTTGACAGCCGCCTAGCATTTCATCACGTGGCCCGAGAGCTGCATCCGGAGTACTTCAAGAACTGC
TGATATCGAGCTTGCTACAAGGGACTTTCCGCTGGGGACTTTCCAGGGAGGCGTGGCCTGGGCGGGACTG
GGGAGTGGCGAGCCCTCAGATCCTGCATATAAGCAGCTGCTTTTTGCCTGTACTGGGTCTCTCTGGTTAG
ACCAGATCTGAGCCTGGGAGCTCTCTGGCTAACTAGGGAACCCACTGCTTAAGCCTCAATAAAGCTTGCC
TTGAGTGCTTCAAGTAGTGTGTGCCCGTCTGTTGTGTGACTCTGGTAACTAGAGATCCCTCAGACCCTTT
TAGTCAGTGTGGAAAATCTCTAGCAGTGGCGCCCGAACAGGGACTTGAAAGCGAAAGGGAAACCAGAGGA
GCTCTCTCGACGCAGGACTCGGCTTGCTGAAGCGCGCACGGCAAGAGGCGAGGGGCGGCGACTGGTGAGT
ACGCCAAAAATTTTGACTAGCGGAGGCTAGAAGGAGAGAGATGGGTGCGAGAGCGTCAGTATTAAGCGGG
GGAGAATTAGATCGCGATGGGAAAAAATTCGGTTAAGGCCAGGGGGAAAGAAAAAATATAAATTAAAACA
TATAGTATGGGCAAGCAGGGAGCTAGAACGATTCGCAGTTAATCCTGGCCTGTTAGAAACATCAGAAGGC
TGTAGACAAATACTGGGACAGCTACAACCATCCCTTCAGACAGGATCAGAAGAACTTAGATCATTATATA
ATACAGTAGCAACCCTCTATTGTGTGCATCAAAGGATAGAGATAAAAGACACCAAGGAAGCTTTAGACAA
GATAGAGGAAGAGCAAAACAAAAGTAAGACCACCGCACAGCAAGCGGCCGGCCGCTGATCTTCAGACCTG
GAGGAGGAGATATGAGGGACAATTGGAGAAGTGAATTATATAAATATAAAGTAGTAAAAATTGAACCATT
AGGAGTAGCACCCACCAAGGCAAAGAGAAGAGTGGTGCAGAGAGAAAAAAGAGCAGTGGGAATAGGAGCT
TTGTTCCTTGGGTTCTTGGGAGCAGCAGGAAGCACTATGGGCGCAGCGTCAATGACGCTGACGGTACAGG
CCAGACAATTATTGTCTGGTATAGTGCAGCAGCAGAACAATTTGCTGAGGGCTATTGAGGCGCAACAGCA
TCTGTTGCAACTCACAGTCTGGGGCATCAAGCAGCTCCAGGCAAGAATCCTGGCTGTGGAAAGATACCTA
AAGGATCAACAGCTCCTGGGGATTTGGGGTTGCTCTGGAAAACTCATTTGCACCACTGCTGTGCCTTGGA
ATGCTAGTTGGAGTAATAAATCTCTGGAACAGATTTGGAATCACACGACCTGGATGGAGTGGGACAGAGA
AATTAACAATTACACAAGCTTAATACACTCCTTAATTGAAGAATCGCAAAACCAGCAAGAAAAGAATGAA
CAAGAATTATTGGAATTAGATAAATGGGCAAGTTTGTGGAATTGGTTTAACATAACAAATTGGCTGTGGT
ATATAAAATTATTCATAATGATAGTAGGAGGCTTGGTAGGTTTAAGAATAGTTTTTGCTGTACTTTCTAT
AGTGAATAGAGTTAGGCAGGGATATTCACCATTATCGTTTCAGACCCACCTCCCAACCCCGAGGGGACCC
GACAGGCCCGAAGGAATAGAAGAAGAAGGTGGAGAGAGAGACAGAGACAGATCCATTCGATTAGTGAACG
GATCTCGACGGTATCGCCAAATGGCAGTATTCATCCACAATTTTAAAAGAAAAGGGGGGATTGGGGGGTA
CAGTGCAGGGGAAAGAATAGTAGACATAATAGCAACAGACATACAAACTAAAGAATTACAAAAACAAATT
ACAAAAATTCAAAATTTTCGGGTTTATTACAGGGACAGCAGAGATCCAGTTTGGATCGATAAGCTTGATA
TCGAATTGCTGCAGCCCCGATAGTCGACTACATTTATATTGGCTCATGTCCAATATGACCGCCATGTTGA
CATTGATTATTGACTAGTTATTAATAGTAATCAATTACGGGGTCATTAGTTCATAGCCCATATATGGAGT
TCCGCGTTACATAACTTACGGTAAATGGCCCGCCTGGCTGACCGCCCAACGACCCCCGCCCATTGACGTC
AATAATGACGTATGTTCCCATAGTAACGCCAATAGGGACTTTCCATTGACGTCAATGGGTGGAGTATTTA
CGGTAAACTGCCCACTTGGCAGTACATCAAGTGTATCATATGCCAAGTCCGCCCCCTATTGACGTCAATG
ACGGTAAATGGCCCGCCTGGCATTATGCCCAGTACATGACCTTACGGGACTTTCCTACTTGGCAGTACAT
CTACGTATTAGTCATCGCTATTACCATGGTGATGCGGTTTTGGCAGTACACCAATGGGCGTGGATAGCGG
TTTGACTCACGGGGATTTCCAAGTCTCCACCCCATTGACGTCAATGGGAGTTTGTTTTGGCACCAAAATC
AACGGGACTTTCCAAAATGTCGTAATAACCCCGCCCCGTTGACGCAAATGGGCGGTAGGCGTGTACGGTG
GGAGGTCTATATAAGCAGAGCTCTCCCTATCAGTGATAGAGATCTCCCTATCAGTGATAGAGATCGTCGT
CGTGCTCGTTTAGTGAACCGTCTGATCTCAACAAGCTGTCTAGAGAATTCGCCACCATGGTGTCTAAGGG
CGAAGAGCTGATCAAGGAAAATATGCGTATGAAGGTGGTCATGGAAGGTTCGGTCAACGGCCACCAATTC
AAATGCACAGGTGAAGGAGAAGGCAATCCGTACATGGGAACTCAAACCATGAGGATCAAAGTCATCGAGG
GAGGACCCCTGCCATTTGCCTTTGACATTCTTGCCACGTCGTTCATGTATGGCAGCCGTACTTTTATCAA
GTACCCGAAAGGCATTCCTGATTTCTTTAAACAGTCCTTTCCTGAGGGTTTTACTTGGGAAAGAGTTACG
AGATACGAAGATGGTGGAGTCGTCACCGTCATGCAGGACACCAGCCTTGAGGATGGCTGTCTCGTTTACC
ACGTCCAAGTCAGAGGGGTAAACTTTCCCTCCAATGGTCCCGTGATGCAGAAGAAGACCAAGGGTTGGGA
GCCTAATACAGAGATGATGTATCCAGCAGATGGTGGTCTGAGGGGATACACTCATATGGCACTGAAAGTT
GATGGTGGTGGCCATCTGTCTTGCTCTTTCGTAACAACTTACAGGTCAAAAAAGACCGTCGGGAACATCA
AGATGCCCGGTATCCATGCCGTTGATCACCGCCTGGAAAGGTTAGAGGAAAGTGACAATGAAATGTTCGT
AGTACAACGCGAACACGCAGTTGCCAAGTTCGCCGGGCTTGGTGGTGGGATGGACGAGCTGTACAAGTAA
TGACTCGAGGACTCTTGAGTCGAGCTGCAGGCATGCAAGCTTGATATCGTACGTATCGATAATCAACCTC
TGGATTACAAAATTTGTGAAAGATTGACTGGTATTCTTAACTATGTTGCTCCTTTTACGCTATGTGGATA
CGCTGCTTTAATGCCTTTGTATCATGCTATTGCTTCCCGTATGGCTTTCATTTTCTCCTCCTTGTATAAA
TCCTGGTTGCTGTCTCTTTATGAGGAGTTGTGGCCCGTTGTCAGGCAACGTGGCGTGGTGTGCACTGTGT
TTGCTGACGCAACCCCCACTGGTTGGGGCATTGCCACCACCTGTCAGCTCCTTTCCGGGACTTTCGCTTT
CCCCCTCCCTATTGCCACGGCGGAACTCATCGCCGCCTGCCTTGCCCGCTGCTGGACAGGGGCTCGGCTG
TTGGGCACTGACAATTCCGTGGTGTTGTCGGGGAAATCATCGTCCTTTCCTTGGCTGCTCGCCTGTGTTG
CCACCTGGATTCTGCGCGGGACGTCCTTCTGCTACGTCCCTTCGGCCCTCAATCCAGCGGACCTTCCTTC
CCGCGGCCTGCTGCCGGCTCTGCGGCCTCTTCCGCGTCTTCGCCTTCGCCCTCAGACGAGTCGGATCTCC
CTTTGGGCCGCCTCCCCGCATCGATACCGTCGTCCACGAGGGAATTAATTCGAGCTCCGTACCTTTAAGA
CCAATGACTTACAAGGCAGCTGTAGATCTTAGCCACTTTTTAAAAGAAAAGGGGGGACTGGAAGGGCTAA
TTCACTCCCAACGAAGACAAGATCTGCTTTTTGCTTGTACTGGGTCTCTCTGGTTAGACCAGATCTGAGC
CTGGGAGCTCTCTGGCTAACTAGGGAACCCACTGCTTAAGCCTCAATAAAGCTTGCCTTGAGTGCTTCAA
GTAGTGTGTGCCCGTCTGTTGTGTGACTCTGGTAACTAGAGATCCCTCAGACCCTTTTAGTCAGTGTGGA
AAATCTCTAGCAGCAA
Features (pLannotate 1.2.2; 34 found; start..end, strand, type, name):
     21..39      -  promoter       SP6 promoter: promoter for bacteriophage SP6 RNA polymerase
    267..546     +  CDS            TcR (fragment): tetracycline efflux protein; tet; confers resistance to tetracycline
    547..595     -  misc_feature   bom (fragment): basis of mobility region from pBR322
    697..732     -  CDS            rop (fragment): Rop protein, which maintains plasmids at low copy number; rop
    827..931     +  promoter       AmpR promoter: bla
    932..1792    +  CDS            AmpR: β-lactamase; bla; confers resistance to ampicillin, carbenicillin, and related antibiotics
   1963..2551    +  rep_origin     ori: high-copy-number ColE1/pMB1/pBR322/pUC origin of replication
   2734..2790    +  CDS            lacI (fragment): lac repressor; lacI; The lac repressor binds to the lac operator to inhibit transcription in E. coli. This inhibition can be relieved by adding lactose or isopropyl-β-D-thiogalactopyranoside (IPTG).
   2797..3126    +  promoter       SV40 promoter: SV40 enhancer and early promoter
   3326..3445    +  CDS            gpt (fragment): XGPT_ECOLI - Also known as gpp, gxu. Experimental evidence at protein level: Swiss-Prot protein existence level 1. Purine salvage pathway enzyme that catalyzes the transfer of the ribosyl-5-phosphate group from 5-phospho-alpha-D-ribose 1- diphosphate (PRPP) to the N9 position of the 6-oxopurines guanine and xanthine to form the corresponding ribonucleotides GMP (guanosine 5'- monophosphate) and XMP (xanthosine 5'-monophosphate), with the release of PPi. To a lesser extent, also acts on hypoxanthine (PubMed:9100006, PubMed:3886014). Does not ribophosphorylate adenine (PubMed:3886014). From Esch
   3445..3780    +  CDS            gpt (fragment): XGPT_ECOLI - Also known as gpp, gxu. Experimental evidence at protein level: Swiss-Prot protein existence level 1. Purine salvage pathway enzyme that catalyzes the transfer of the ribosyl-5-phosphate group from 5-phospho-alpha-D-ribose 1- diphosphate (PRPP) to the N9 position of the 6-oxopurines guanine and xanthine to form the corresponding ribonucleotides GMP (guanosine 5'- monophosphate) and XMP (xanthosine 5'-monophosphate), with the release of PPi. To a lesser extent, also acts on hypoxanthine (PubMed:9100006, PubMed:3886014). Does not ribophosphorylate adenine (PubMed:3886014). From Esch
   3875..4180    +  CDS            frsA (fragment): FRSA_ECOLI - Also known as yafA. Experimental evidence at protein level: Swiss-Prot protein existence level 1. Catalyzes the hydrolysis of esters (PubMed:15808744). Displays esterase activity toward pNP-butyrate (PubMed:15808744). May stimulate mixed-acid fermentation by acting as a fermentation/respiration switch that down-regulates respiration and up- regulates fermentation rates (PubMed:15169777). From Escherichia coli (strain K12).
   4184..4258    +  CDS            small t antigen (fragment): SV40 (simian virus 40) small t antigen
   4260..4325    +  intron         small t intron: SV40 (simian virus 40) small t antigen intron
   4455..4475    +  CDS            SV40 NLS: nuclear localization signal of SV40 (simian virus 40) large T antigen
   4794..4877    +  CDS            large T antigen (fragment): large T antigen from SV40 (simian virus 40)
   4900..5034    +  polyA_signal   SV40 poly(A) signal: SV40 polyadenylation signal
   5201..5530    +  CDS            nef (fragment): NEF_HV1BR - Experimental evidence at protein level: Swiss-Prot protein existence level 1. Extracellular Nef protein targets CD4(+) T-lymphocytes for apoptosis by interacting with CXCR4 surface receptors (PubMed:14990729). From Human immunodeficiency virus type 1 group M subtype B (isolate BRU/LAI) (HIV-1).
   5578..5835    +  LTR            5' LTR (truncated): truncated 5' long terminal repeat (LTR) from HIV-1
   5882..6007    +  misc_feature   HIV-1 Ψ: packaging signal of human immunodeficiency virus type 1
   5991..6329    +  CDS            HIV-1 gag (fragment): gag protein from human immunodeficiency virus 1; gag
   6504..6737    +  misc_feature   RRE: The Rev response element (RRE) of HIV-1 allows for Rev-dependent mRNA export from the nucleus to the cytoplasm.
   7114..7214    +  CDS            Rev (fragment): human immunodeficiency virus 1 (HIV-1) Rev protein; rev; enhances nuclear export of unspliced and incompletely spliced viral mRNAs
   7251..7368    +  misc_feature   cPPT/CTS: central polypurine tract and central termination sequence of HIV-1
   7405..7437    -  misc_feature   MCS (fragment): pBluescript multiple cloning site
   7489..7868    +  enhancer       CMV enhancer: human cytomegalovirus immediate early enhancer
   7870..8069    +  promoter       CMV promoter: human cytomegalovirus (CMV) immediate early promoter
   8074..8093    +  promoter       PLtetO-1 promoter (fragment): modified phage lambda PL promoter with tet operator sites (Lutz and Bujard, 1997)
   8095..8114    +  promoter       PLtetO-1 promoter (fragment): modified phage lambda PL promoter with tet operator sites (Lutz and Bujard, 1997)
   8124..8147    +  promoter       tight TRE promoter (fragment): Tet-responsive promoter PTight, consisting of seven tet operator sequences followed by the minimal CMV promoter
   8177..8887    +  CDS            mRuby2: mRuby2 is a basic (constitutively fluorescent) red fluorescent protein published in 2012, derived from Entacmaea quadricolor. It has moderate acid sensitivity.
   8951..9539    +  misc_feature   WPRE: woodchuck hepatitis virus posttranscriptional regulatory element
   9579..9647    +  CDS            nef (fragment): NEF_HV1Z2 - Experimental evidence at protein level: Swiss-Prot protein existence level 1. Extracellular Nef protein targets CD4(+) T-lymphocytes for apoptosis by interacting with CXCR4 surface receptors. From Human immunodeficiency virus type 1 group M subtype D (isolate Z2/CDC-Z34) (HIV-1).
   9649..9882    +  LTR            3' LTR (ΔU3): self-inactivating 3' long terminal repeat (LTR) from HIV-1
