[The description below was written by a language model from this plasmid's Addgene catalogue record and pLannotate feature annotations shown in this document.]
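Description:
pHR-CMV-TetO2_mRuby2 is an HIV-1-derived lentiviral transfer plasmid of about 9.9 kb, built on the pHR-CMV-TetO2 backbone for constitutive or tetracycline-inducible expression of cytosolic mRuby2 in mammalian cells. In bacteria it is maintained by a high-copy ColE1/pUC-type origin and selected with ampicillin through the β-lactamase gene. The plasmid backbone also carries remnants of older vector ancestry: fragments of TcR, bom, rop and lacI, plus an SV40 promoter followed by fragmented gpt sequence, the SV40 small t intron and an SV40 poly(A) signal. The annotation marks these coding pieces as partial, and the record assigns them no role.

The viral portion runs from a truncated 5' LTR through the Ψ packaging signal with a partial gag sequence, the Rev response element and the cPPT/CTS, and ends in a ΔU3 self-inactivating 3' LTR. These elements respectively allow the genomic RNA to be packaged, exported in a Rev-dependent manner and imported efficiently into the nucleus, and they leave the integrated provirus without LTR promoter activity. Packaging functions and envelope must be supplied in trans.

The internal cassette uses the CMV immediate-early enhancer and promoter followed by two tet operator sites (CMV-MIE-TetO2). In cells expressing the Tet repressor, transcription is blocked until tetracycline or doxycycline is added, while in cells lacking the repressor the promoter should be constitutively active. The mRuby2 red fluorescent protein coding sequence is cloned between EcoRI and XhoI and is followed by a WPRE, which enhances transcript expression. No drug marker for mammalian cells is listed, and mRuby2 fluorescence itself serves to identify or sort transduced cells. The plasmid belongs to a vector series developed for lentiviral generation of cell lines for large-scale protein production, where it is suited to use as a fluorescent reporter or control.
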