Addgene plasmid #113894: pHR-CMV-TetO2_mRuby2
Purpose: Mammalian (inducible) expression of cytosolic mRuby2
Depositing lab: A. Radu Aricescu. Depositing organization: University of Oxford. Publication: Lentiviral transduction of mammalian cells for fast, scalable and high-level production of soluble and membrane proteins. Elegheert J, Behiels E, Bishop B, Scott S, Woolley RE, Griffiths SC, Byrne EFX, Chang VT, Stuart DI, Jones EY, Siebold C, Aricescu AR. Nat Protoc. 2018 Nov 19. pii: 10.1038/s41596-018-0075-9. doi: 10.1038/s41596-018-0075-9. PubMed 30455477.
Backbone
  Vector backbone: pHR-CMV-TetO2
  Vector type: Lentiviral
  Selectable markers: mRuby2
Growth in bacteria
  Bacterial resistance: Ampicillin, 100 μg/mL
  Growth temperature: 37°C
  Growth strain: NEB Stable
  Copy number: High Copy
Gene/Insert
  Gene/Insert name: monomeric Ruby2
  Insert size (bp): 729
  Promoter: CMV-MIE-TetO2
  Cloning method: Restriction Enzyme; 5′ cloning site EcoRI (not destroyed); 3′ cloning site XhoI (not destroyed)
  Sequencing primers: 5′ CGTCGTCGTGCTCGTTTAGTG; 3′ CATTAAAGCAGCGTATCCACATAGC
Terms and licenses: Academic/Nonprofit Terms; Industry Terms: Not Available to Industry
How to cite: pHR-CMV-TetO2_mRuby2 was a gift from A. Radu Aricescu (Addgene plasmid # 113894 ; http://n2t.net/addgene:113894 ; RRID:Addgene_113894)
